LOCUS       Exported 6840 bp ds-DNA circular SYN 12-MAY-2021
DEFINITION  synthetic circular DNA
ACCESSION   .
VERSION     .
KEYWORDS    pDEST47-MCU-GFP
SOURCE      synthetic DNA construct
  ORGANISM  synthetic DNA construct
REFERENCE   1 (bases 1 to 6840)
  AUTHORS   Baughman JM, Perocchi F, Girgis HS, Plovanich M, Belcher-Timme CA,
            Sancak Y, Bao XR, Strittmatter L, Goldberger O, Bogorad RL,
            Koteliansky V, Mootha VK
  TITLE     Integrative genomics identifies MCU as an essential component of the
            mitochondrial calcium uniporter.
  JOURNAL   Nature. 2011 Jun 19. ():.
  PUBMED    21685886
REFERENCE   2 (bases 1 to 6840)
  AUTHORS   .
  TITLE     Direct Submission
  JOURNAL   Exported May 12, 2021 from SnapGene Server 1.1.58
            http://www.snapgene.com
FEATURES             Location/Qualifiers
     source          1..6840
                     /organism="synthetic DNA construct"
                     /mol_type="other DNA"
     enhancer        105..484
                     /label=CMV enhancer
                     /note="human cytomegalovirus immediate early enhancer"
     promoter        485..688
                     /label=CMV promoter
                     /note="human cytomegalovirus (CMV) immediate early
                     promoter"
     primer_bind     639..659
                     /label=CMV-F
                     /note="Human CMV immediate early promoter, forward primer"
     primer_bind     733..752
                     /label=T7
                     /note="T7 promoter, forward primer"
     promoter        733..751
                     /label=T7 promoter
                     /note="promoter for bacteriophage T7 RNA polymerase"
     protein_bind    785..809
                     /gene="mutant version of attB"
                     /label=attB1
                     /bound_moiety="BP Clonase(TM)"
                     /note="recombination site for the Gateway(R) BP reaction"
     protein_bind    complement(1863..1887)
                     /gene="mutant version of attB"
                     /label=attB2
                     /bound_moiety="BP Clonase(TM)"
                     /note="recombination site for the Gateway(R) BP reaction"
     CDS             1901..2620
                     /codon_start=1
                     /product="Emerald GFP"
                     /label=EmGFP
                     /note="mammalian codon-optimized"
                     /translation="MVSKGEELFTGVVPILVELDGDVNGHKFSVSGEGEGDATYGKLTL
                     KFICTTGKLPVPWPTLVTTFTYGVQCFARYPDHMKQHDFFKSAMPEGYVQERTIFFKDD
                     GNYKTRAEVKFEGDTLVNRIELKGIDFKEDGNILGHKLEYNYNSHKVYITADKQKNGIK
                     VNFKTRHNIEDGSVQLADHYQQNTPIGDGPVLLPDNHYLSTQSALSKDPNEKRDHMVLL
                     EFVTAAGITLGMDELYK"
     primer_bind     complement(1946..1967)
                     /label=EGFP-N
                     /note="EGFP, reverse primer"
     primer_bind     complement(2207..2226)
                     /label=EXFP-R
                     /note="For distinguishing EGFP variants, reverse primer"
     primer_bind     2554..2575
                     /label=EGFP-C
                     /note="EGFP, forward primer"
     primer_bind     complement(2648..2667)
                     /label=TK-pA-R
                     /note="Thymidine kinase polyA, reverse primer"
     polyA_signal    2692..2740
                     /label=HSV TK poly(A) signal
                     /note="herpes simplex virus thymidine kinase
                     polyadenylation signal (Cole and Stacy, 1985)"
     rep_origin      2942..3370
                     /direction=RIGHT
                     /label=f1 ori
                     /note="f1 bacteriophage origin of replication; arrow
                     indicates direction of (+) strand synthesis"
     primer_bind     complement(3029..3048)
                     /label=F1ori-R
                     /note="F1 origin, reverse primer"
     primer_bind     3239..3260
                     /label=F1ori-F
                     /note="F1 origin, forward primer"
     primer_bind     complement(3379..3399)
                     /label=pBABE 3'
                     /note="SV40 enhancer, reverse primer for pBABE vectors"
     promoter        3384..3713
                     /label=SV40 promoter
                     /note="SV40 enhancer and early promoter"
     rep_origin      3564..3699
                     /label=SV40 ori
                     /note="SV40 origin of replication"
     primer_bind     3626..3645
                     /label=SV40pro-F
                     /note="SV40 promoter/origin, forward primer"
     promoter        3761..3808
                     /label=EM7 promoter
                     /note="synthetic bacterial promoter "
     CDS             3827..4225
                     /codon_start=1
                     /gene="Aspergillus terreus BSD"
                     /product="blasticidin S deaminase"
                     /label=BSD
                     /note="confers resistance to blasticidin"
                     /translation="MAKPLSQEESTLIERATATINSIPISEDYSVASAALSSDGRIFTG
                     VNVYHFTGGPCAELVVLGTAAAAAAGNLTCIVAIGNENRGILSPCGRCRQVLLDLHPGI
                     KAIVKDSDGQPTAVGIRELLPSGYVWEG"
     polyA_signal    4383..4504
                     /label=SV40 poly(A) signal
                     /note="SV40 polyadenylation signal"
     primer_bind     complement(4420..4439)
                     /label=SV40pA-R
                     /note="SV40 polyA, reverse primer"
     primer_bind     4474..4493
                     /label=EBV-rev
                     /note="SV40 polyA terminator, reverse primer"
     primer_bind     complement(4553..4569)
                     /label=M13 rev
                     /note="common sequencing primer, one of multiple similar
                     variants"
     primer_bind     complement(4553..4569)
                     /label=M13 Reverse
                     /note="In lacZ gene. Also called M13-rev"
     primer_bind     complement(4566..4588)
                     /label=M13/pUC Reverse
                     /note="In lacZ gene"
     protein_bind    4577..4593
                     /label=lac operator
                     /bound_moiety="lac repressor encoded by lacI"
                     /note="The lac repressor binds to the lac operator to
                     inhibit transcription in E. coli. This inhibition can be
                     relieved by adding lactose or
                     isopropyl-beta-D-thiogalactopyranoside (IPTG)."
     promoter        complement(4601..4631)
                     /label=lac promoter
                     /note="promoter for the E. coli lac operon"
     protein_bind    4646..4667
                     /label=CAP binding site
                     /bound_moiety="E. coli catabolite activator protein"
                     /note="CAP binding activates transcription in the presence
                     of cAMP."
     primer_bind     complement(4784..4801)
                     /label=L4440
                     /note="L4440 vector, forward primer"
     rep_origin      complement(4955..5543)
                     /direction=LEFT
                     /label=ori
                     /note="high-copy-number ColE1/pMB1/pBR322/pUC origin of
                     replication"
     primer_bind     complement(5035..5054)
                     /label=pBR322ori-F
                     /note="pBR322 origin, forward primer"
     CDS             complement(5714..6574)
                     /codon_start=1
                     /gene="bla"
                     /product="beta-lactamase"
                     /label=AmpR
                     /note="confers resistance to ampicillin, carbenicillin, and
                     related antibiotics"
                     /translation="MSIQHFRVALIPFFAAFCLPVFAHPETLVKVKDAEDQLGARVGYI
                     ELDLNSGKILESFRPEERFPMMSTFKVLLCGAVLSRIDAGQEQLGRRIHYSQNDLVEYS
                     PVTEKHLTDGMTVRELCSAAITMSDNTAANLLLTTIGGPKELTAFLHNMGDHVTRLDRW
                     EPELNEAIPNDERDTTMPVAMATTLRKLLTGELLTLASRQQLIDWMEADKVAGPLLRSA
                     LPAGWFIADKSGAGERGSRGIIAALGPDGKPSRIVVIYTTGSQATMDERNRQIAEIGAS
                     LIKHW"
     primer_bind     6337..6356
                     /label=Amp-R
                     /note="Ampicillin resistance gene, reverse primer"
     promoter        complement(6575..6679)
                     /gene="bla"
                     /label=AmpR promoter
     primer_bind     complement(6754..6773)
                     /label=pRS-marker
                     /note="pRS vectors, use to sequence yeast selectable
                     marker"
ORIGIN
        1 ttaagctaca acaaggcaag gcttgaccga caattgcatg aagaatctgc ttagggttag
       61 gcgttttgcg ctgcttcgcg atgtacgggc cagatatacg cgttgacatt gattattgac
      121 tagttattaa tagtaatcaa ttacggggtc attagttcat agcccatata tggagttccg
      181 cgttacataa cttacggtaa atggcccgcc tggctgaccg cccaacgacc cccgcccatt
      241 gacgtcaata atgacgtatg ttcccatagt aacgccaata gggactttcc attgacgtca
      301 atgggtggag tatttacggt aaactgccca cttggcagta catcaagtgt atcatatgcc
      361 aagtacgccc cctattgacg tcaatgacgg taaatggccc gcctggcatt atgcccagta
      421 catgacctta tgggactttc ctacttggca gtacatctac gtattagtca tcgctattac
      481 catggtgatg cggttttggc agtacatcaa tgggcgtgga tagcggtttg actcacgggg
      541 atttccaagt ctccacccca ttgacgtcaa tgggagtttg ttttggcacc aaaatcaacg
      601 ggactttcca aaatgtcgta acaactccgc cccattgacg caaatgggcg gtaggcgtgt
      661 acggtgggag gtctatataa gcagagctct ctggctaact agagaaccca ctgcttactg
      721 gcttatcgaa attaatacga ctcactatag ggagacccaa gctggctagt taagctgagc
      781 atcaacaagt ttgtacaaaa aagttggcat ggcggccgcc gcaggtagat cgctcctgct
      841 gctcctctcc tctcggggcg gcggcggcgg gggcgccggc ggctgcgggg cgctgactgc
      901 cggctgcttc cctgggctgg gcgtcagccg ccaccggcag cagcagcacc accggacggt
      961 acaccagagg atcgcttcct ggcagaattt gggagctgtt tattgcagca ctgttgtgcc
     1021 ctctgatgat gttacagtgg tttatcaaaa tgggttacct gtgatatctg tgaggctacc
     1081 atcccggcgt gaacgctgtc agttcacact caagcctatc tctgactctg ttggtgtatt
     1141 tttacgacaa ctgcaagaag aggatcgggg aattgacaga gttgctatct attcaccaga
     1201 tggtgttcgc gttgctgctt caacaggaat agacctcctc ctccttgatg actttaagct
     1261 ggtcattaat gacttaacat accacgtacg accaccaaaa agagacctct taagtcatga
     1321 aaatgcagca acgctgaatg atgtaaagac attggtccag caactataca ccacactgtg
     1381 cattgagcag caccagttaa acaaggaaag ggagcttatt gaaagactag aggatctcaa
     1441 agagcagctg gctcccctgg aaaaggtacg aattgagatt agcagaaaag ctgagaagag
     1501 gaccactttg gtgctatggg gtggccttgc ctacatggcc acacagtttg gcattttggc
     1561 ccggcttacc tggtgggaat attcctggga catcatggag ccagtaacat acttcatcac
     1621 ttatggaagt gccatggcaa tgtatgcata ttttgtaatg acacgccagg aatatgttta
     1681 tccagaagcc agagacagac aatacttact atttttccat aaaggagcca aaaagtcacg
     1741 ttttgaccta gagaaataca atcaactcaa ggatgcaatt gctcaggcag aaatggacct
     1801 taagagactg agagacccat tacaagtaca tctgcctctc cgacaaattg gtgaaaaaga
     1861 ttgcccaact ttcttgtaca aagtggttga tgctgttaac atggtgagca agggcgagga
     1921 gctgttcacc ggggtggtgc ccatcctggt cgagctggac ggcgacgtaa acggccacaa
     1981 gttcagcgtg tccggcgagg gcgagggcga tgccacctac ggcaagctga ccctgaagtt
     2041 catctgcacc accggcaagc tgcccgtgcc ctggcccacc ctcgtgacca ccttcaccta
     2101 cggcgtgcag tgcttcgccc gctaccccga ccacatgaag cagcacgact tcttcaagtc
     2161 cgccatgccc gaaggctacg tccaggagcg caccatcttc ttcaaggacg acggcaacta
     2221 caagacccgc gccgaggtga agttcgaggg cgacaccctg gtgaaccgca tcgagctgaa
     2281 gggcatcgac ttcaaggagg acggcaacat cctggggcac aagctggagt acaactacaa
     2341 cagccacaag gtctatatca ccgccgacaa gcagaagaac ggcatcaagg tgaacttcaa
     2401 gacccgccac aacatcgagg acggcagcgt gcagctcgcc gaccactacc agcagaacac
     2461 ccccatcggc gacggccccg tgctgctgcc cgacaaccac tacctgagca cccagtccgc
     2521 cctgagcaaa gaccccaacg agaagcgcga tcacatggtc ctgctggagt tcgtgaccgc
     2581 cgccgggatc actctcggca tggacgagct gtacaagtaa tgataagttt aaacggggga
     2641 ggctaactga aacacggaag gagacaatac cggaaggaac ccgcgctatg acggcaataa
     2701 aaagacagaa taaaacgcac gggtgttggg tcgtttgttc ataaacgcgg ggttcggtcc
     2761 cagggctggc actctgtcga taccccaccg agaccccatt ggggccaata cgcccgcgtt
     2821 tcttcctttt ccccacccca ccccccaagt tcgggtgaag gcccagggct cgcagccaac
     2881 gtcggggcgg caggccctgc catagcagat ctgcgcagct ggggctctag ggggtatccc
     2941 cnnnnnnnnn nnnnnnnnnn nnnnnnnnnn nnnnnnnnnn nnnnnnnnnn nnnnnnnnnn
     3001 nnnnnnnnnn nnnnnnnnnn nnnnnnnnnn nnnnnnnnnn nnnnnnnnnn nnnnnnnnnn
     3061 nnnnncnnnn nnnnnnnnnn nnnnnnnnnn nnnnnnnnnn nnnnnnnnnn nnnnnnnnnn
     3121 nnnnnnnnnn nnnnnnnnnn nnnnnnnnnn nnnnnnnann nnnnnnnnnn nnnnnnnnnn
     3181 nnnnnnnnnn nnnnnnnnnn nnnnnnncct ttgacgttgg agtccacgtt ctttaatagt
     3241 ggactcttgt tccaaactgg aacaacactc aaccctatct cggtctattc ttttgattta
     3301 taagggattt tgccgatttc ggcctattgg ttaaaaaatg agctgattta acaaaaattt
     3361 aacgcgaatt aattctgtgg aatgtgtgtc agttagggtg tggaaagtcc ccaggctccc
     3421 cagcaggcag aagtatgcaa agcatgcatc tcaattagtc agcaaccagg tgtggaaagt
     3481 ccccaggctc cccagcaggc agaagtatgc aaagcatgca tctcaattag tcagcaacca
     3541 tagtcccgcc cctaactccg cccatcccgc ccctaactcc gcccagttcc gcccattctc
     3601 cgccccatgg ctgactaatt ttttttattt atgcagaggc cgaggccgcc tctgcctctg
     3661 agctattcca gaagtagtga ggaggctttt ttggaggcct aggcttttgc aaaaagctcc
     3721 cgggagcttg tatatccatt ttcggatctg atcagcacgt gttgacaatt aatcatcggc
     3781 atagtatatc ggcatagtat aatacgacaa ggtgaggaac taaaccatgg ccaagccttt
     3841 gtctcaagaa gaatccaccc tcattgaaag agcaacggct acaatcaaca gcatccccat
     3901 ctctgaagac tacagcgtcg ccagcgcagc tctctctagc gacggccgca tcttcactgg
     3961 tgtcaatgta tatcatttta ctgggggacc ttgtgcagaa ctcgtggtgc tgggcactgc
     4021 tgctgctgcg gcagctggca acctgacttg tatcgtcgcg atcggaaatg agaacagggg
     4081 catcttgagc ccctgcggac ggtgccgaca ggtgcttctc gatctgcatc ctgggatcaa
     4141 agccatagtg aaggacagtg atggacagcc gacggcagtt gggattcgtg aattgctgcc
     4201 ctctggttat gtgtgggagg gctaagcact tcgtggccga ggagcaggac tgacacgtgc
     4261 tacgagattt cgattccacc gccgccttct atgaaaggtt gggcttcgga atcgttttcc
     4321 gggacgccgg ctggatgatc ctccagcgcg gggatctcat gctggagttc ttcgcccacc
     4381 ccaacttgtt tattgcagct tataatggtt acaaataaag caatagcatc acaaatttca
     4441 caaataaagc atttttttca ctgcattcta gttgtggttt gtccaaactc atcaatgtat
     4501 cttatcatgt ctgtataccg tcgacctcta gctagagctt ggcgtaatca tggtcatagc
     4561 tgtttcctgt gtgaaattgt tatccgctca caattccaca caacatacga gccggaagca
     4621 taaagtgtaa agcctggggt gcctaatgag tgagctaact cacattaatt gcgttgcgct
     4681 cactgcccgc tttccagtcg ggaaacctgt cgtgccagct gcattaatga atcggccaac
     4741 gcgcggggag aggcggtttg cgtattgggc gctcttccgc ttcctcgctc actgactcgc
     4801 tgcgctcggt cgttcggctg cggcgagcgg tatcagctca ctcaaaggcg gtaatacggt
     4861 tatccacaga atcaggggat aacgcaggaa agaacatgtg agcaaaaggc cagcaaaagg
     4921 ccaggaaccg taaaaaggcc gcgttgctgg cgtttttcca taggctccgc ccccctgacg
     4981 agcatcacaa aaatcgacgc tcaagtcaga ggtggcgaaa cccgacagga ctataaagat
     5041 accaggcgtt tccccctgga agctccctcg tgcgctctcc tgttccgacc ctgccgctta
     5101 ccggatacct gtccgccttt ctcccttcgg gaagcgtggc gctttctcat agctcacgct
     5161 gtaggtatct cagttcggtg taggtcgttc gctccaagct gggctgtgtg cacgaacccc
     5221 ccgttcagcc cgaccgctgc gccttatccg gtaactatcg tcttgagtcc aacccggtaa
     5281 gacacgactt atcgccactg gcagcagcca ctggtaacag gattagcaga gcgaggtatg
     5341 taggcggtgc tacagagttc ttgaagtggt ggcctaacta cggctacact agaagaacag
     5401 tatttggtat ctgcgctctg ctgaagccag ttaccttcgg aaaaagagtt ggtagctctt
     5461 gatccggcaa acaaaccacc gctggtagcg gtggtttttt tgtttgcaag cagcagatta
     5521 cgcgcagaaa aaaaggatct caagaagatc ctttgatctt ttctacgggg tctgacgctc
     5581 agtggaacga aaactcacgt taagggattt tggtcatgag attatcaaaa aggatcttca
     5641 cctagatcct tttaaattaa aaatgaagtt ttaaatcaat ctaaagtata tatgagtaaa
     5701 cttggtctga cagttaccaa tgcttaatca gtgaggcacc tatctcagcg atctgtctat
     5761 ttcgttcatc catagttgcc tgactccccg tcgtgtagat aactacgata cgggagggct
     5821 taccatctgg ccccagtgct gcaatgatac cgcgagaccc acgctcaccg gctccagatt
     5881 tatcagcaat aaaccagcca gccggaaggg ccgagcgcag aagtggtcct gcaactttat
     5941 ccgcctccat ccagtctatt aattgttgcc gggaagctag agtaagtagt tcgccagtta
     6001 atagtttgcg caacgttgtt gccattgcta caggcatcgt ggtgtcacgc tcgtcgtttg
     6061 gtatggcttc attcagctcc ggttcccaac gatcaaggcg agttacatga tcccccatgt
     6121 tgtgcaaaaa agcggttagc tccttcggtc ctccgatcgt tgtcagaagt aagttggccg
     6181 cagtgttatc actcatggtt atggcagcac tgcataattc tcttactgtc atgccatccg
     6241 taagatgctt ttctgtgact ggtgagtact caaccaagtc attctgagaa tagtgtatgc
     6301 ggcgaccgag ttgctcttgc ccggcgtcaa tacgggataa taccgcgcca catagcagaa
     6361 ctttaaaagt gctcatcatt ggaaaacgtt cttcggggcg aaaactctca aggatcttac
     6421 cgctgttgag atccagttcg atgtaaccca ctcgtgcacc caactgatct tcagcatctt
     6481 ttactttcac cagcgtttct gggtgagcaa aaacaggaag gcaaaatgcc gcaaaaaagg
     6541 gaataagggc gacacggaaa tgttgaatac tcatactctt cctttttcaa tattattgaa
     6601 gcatttatca gggttattgt ctcatgagcg gatacatatt tgaatgtatt tagaaaaata
     6661 aacaaatagg ggttccgcgc acatttcccc gaaaagtgcc acctgacgtc gacggatcgg
     6721 gagatctccc gatcccctat ggtgcactct cagtacaatc tgctctgatg ccgcatagtt
     6781 aagccagtat ctgctccctg cttgtgtgtt ggaggtcgct gagtagtgcg cgagcaaaat
//
