[The description below was written by a language model from this plasmid's Addgene catalogue record and the feature table of its GenBank file.]
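Description:
pDEST47-MCU-GFP is a mammalian expression plasmid of 6,840 bp that produces human MCU (also known as CCDC109A), the mitochondrial calcium uniporter, fused at its C terminus to Emerald GFP. It was made by Gateway recombination into the commercial pcDNA6.2/C-EmGFP-DEST destination vector. The roughly 1.06 kb MCU coding region is not annotated as a feature in the sequence record, but it occupies the interval between the attB1 and attB2 recombination sites. Transcription is driven by the human cytomegalovirus immediate early enhancer and promoter. A T7 promoter lies just upstream of attB1 and serves as a sequencing primer site. Immediately after attB2 comes the mammalian codon-optimized EmGFP reading frame, which supplies the fluorescent tag, followed by the HSV thymidine kinase polyadenylation signal. The depositor notes an A2T amino-acid substitution in MCU that is not known to affect protein function.

The plasmid is propagated in E. coli through a high-copy ColE1/pUC-type origin and selected with ampicillin via the beta-lactamase gene. An f1 origin is also present, which allows single-stranded DNA production. A separate cassette places the blasticidin S deaminase gene under tandem SV40 early and EM7 promoters with an SV40 polyadenylation signal, so blasticidin can be used for selection in both mammalian cells and bacteria. The SV40 origin embedded in that promoter permits episomal replication in cells expressing large T antigen. The construct comes from work identifying MCU as an essential component of the mitochondrial calcium uniporter. It is suited to transient or stable expression of GFP-tagged MCU, for example to visualise the protein's subcellular localisation in cultured mammalian cells.
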