Addgene plasmid #31732: pDEST47-MCU-GFP
Depositing lab: Vamsi Mootha. Depositing organization: Massachusetts General Hospital. Publication: Integrative genomics identifies MCU as an essential component of the mitochondrial calcium uniporter. Baughman JM, Perocchi F, Girgis HS, Plovanich M, Belcher-Timme CA, Sancak Y, Bao XR, Strittmatter L, Goldberger O, Bogorad RL, Koteliansky V, Mootha VK. Nature. 2011 Jun 19;476(7360):341-5. doi: 10.1038/nature10234. PubMed 21685886.
Backbone
  Vector backbone: pcDNA6.2/C-EmGFP-DEST
  Backbone manufacturer: Invitrogen (Cat#V355-20)
  Backbone size w/o insert (bp): 5784
  Modifications to backbone: None
  Vector type: Mammalian Expression
Growth in bacteria
  Bacterial resistance: Ampicillin, 100 μg/mL
  Growth temperature: 37°C
  Growth strain: Top10/P3
  Copy number: High Copy
Gene/Insert
  Gene/Insert name: MCU (alt name: CCDC109A)
  Species: H. sapiens (human)
  Insert size (bp): 1056
  Mutation: *
  GenBank ID: NM_138357
  Entrez Gene: MCU (a.k.a. C10orf42, CCDC109A, HsMCU)
  Promoter: CMV
  Tag / fusion protein: GFP (C terminal on backbone)
  Cloning method: Gateway Cloning
  Sequencing primers: 5′ T7; 3′ GAACTTCAGGGTCAGCTTGC
Terms and licenses: Academic/Nonprofit Terms; Industry Terms: Not Available to Industry
Depositor comments: *A2T aa residue substitution in MCU, which is not known to affect protein function
How to cite: pDEST47-MCU-GFP was a gift from Vamsi Mootha (Addgene plasmid # 31732 ; http://n2t.net/addgene:31732 ; RRID:Addgene_31732)
