>Addgene plasmid #31732 | pDEST47-MCU-GFP | addgene partial sequence | sequence record 36862 | EGFP-N 5'-CGTCGCCGTCCAGCTCGACCAG-3'
CCCGGGGANGCTCTCGCCCTTGCTCACCATGTTAACAGCATCAACCACTTTGTACAAGAAAGTTGGGCAA
TCTTTTTCACCAATTTGTCGGAGAGGCAGATGTACTTGTAATGGGTCTCTCAGTCTCTTAAGGTCCATTT
CTGCCTGAGCAATTGCATCCTTGAGTTGATTGTATTTCTCTAGGTCAAAACGTGACTTTTTGGCTCCTTT
ATGGAAAAATAGTAAGTATTGTCTGTCTCTGGCTTCTGGATAAACATATTCCTGGCGTGTCATTACAAAA
TATGCATACATTGCCATGGCACTTCCATAAGTGATGAAGTATGTTACTGGCTCCATGATGTCCCAGGAAT
ATTCCCACCAGGTAAGCCGGGCCAAAATGCCAAACTGTGTGGCCATGTAGGCAAGGCCACCCCATAGCAC
CAAAGTGGTCCTCTTCTCAGCTTTTCTGCTAATCTCAATTCGTACCTTTTCCAGGGGAGCCAGCTGCTCT
TTGAGATCCTCTAGTCTTTCAATAAGCTCCCTTTCCTTGTTTAACTGGTGCTGCTCAATGCACAGTGTGG
TGTATAGTTGCTGGACCAATGTCTTTACATCATTCAGCGTTGCTGCATTTTCATGACTTAAGAGGTCTCT
TTTTGGTGGTCGTACGTGGTATGTTAAGTCATTAATGACCAGCTTAAAGTCATCAAGGAGGAGGAGGTCT
ATTCCTGTTGAAGCAGCAACGCGAACACCATCTGGTGAATAGATAGCAACTCTGTCAATTCCCCGATCCT
CTTCTTGCAGTTGTCGTAAAAATACACCAACAGAGTCAGAGATAGGCTTGAGTGTGAACTGACAGCGTTC
ACGCCGGGATGGTAGCCTCACAGATATCACAGGTAACCCATTTTGATAACCACTGTACACACAGAGGCCA
CAGGNTGATAANGTCCAATNTGCAGA
