>Addgene plasmid #31732 | pDEST47-MCU-GFP | addgene partial sequence | sequence record 82608 | CMV-F 5'-CGCAAATGGGCGGTAGGCGTG-3'
CTATATAAGCAGAGCTCTCTGGCTAACTAGAGAACCCACTGCTTACTGGCTTATCGAAATTAATACGACT
CACTATAGGGAGACCCAAGCTGGCTAGTTAAGCTGAGCATCAACAAGTTTGTACAAAAAAGTTGGCATGA
CGGCCGCCGCAGGTAGATCGCTCCTGCTGCTCCTCTCCTCTCGGGGCGGCGGCGGCGGGGGCGCCGGCGG
CTGCGGGGCGCTGACTGCCGGCTGCTTCCCTGGGCTGGGCGTCAGCCGCCACCGGCAGCAGCAGCACCAC
CGGACGGTACACCAGAGGATCGCTTCCTGGCAGAATTTGGGAGCTGTTTATTGCAGCACTGTTGTGCCCT
CTGATGATGTTACAGTGGTTTATCAAAATGGGTTACCTGTGATATCTGTGAGGCTACCATCCCGGCGTGA
ACGCTGTCAGTTCACACTCAAGCCTATCTCTGACTCTGTTGGTGTATTTTTACGACAACTGCAAGAAGAG
GATCGGGGAATTGACAGAGTTGCTATCTATTCACCAGATGGTGTTCGCGTTGCTGCTTCAACAGGAATAG
ACCTCCTCCTCCTTGATGACTTTAAGCTGGTCATTAATGACTTAACATACCACGTACGACCACCAAAAAG
AGACCTCTTAAGTCATGAAAATGCAGCAACGCTGAATGATGTAAAGACATTGGTCCAGCAACTATACACC
ACACTGTGCATTGAGCAGCACCAGTTAAACAAGGAAAGGGAGCTTATTGAAAGACTAGAGGATCTCAAAG
AGCAGCTGGCTCCCCTGGAAAAGGTACGAATTGAGATTAGCAGAAAAGCTGAGAAGAGGACCACTTTGGT
GCTATGGGGTGGCCTTGCCTACATGGCCACACAGTTTGGCATTTTGGCCCGGCTTACCTGGTGGGAATAT
TCCTGGGACATCATGGAGCCAGTAACATACTTCATCACTTATGGAAGTGCCATGGCAATGTATGCATATT
TTGTAATGACACGCCAGGAATATGTTTATCCAGAAGCCAGAGACAGACAATACTTACTATTTTTCCATAA
AGGAGCCAAAAAGTCACGTTTTGACCTAGAGAAATACAATCAACTCAAG
